>Addgene plasmid #83771 | MSCV-6NBC-GFP-PGK-Puro-Barcode94 | depositor full sequence | sequence record 159974 | Full Sequence
TGAAAGACCCCACCTGTAGGTTTGGCAAGCTAGCTTAAGTAACGCCATTTTGCAAGGCATGGAAAATACA
TAACTGAGAATAGAGAAGTTCAGATCAAGGTTAGGAACAGAGAGACAGCAGAATATGGGCCAAACAGGAT
ATCTGTGGTAAGCAGTTCCTGCCCCGGCTCAGGGCCAAGAACAGATGGTCCCCAGATGCGGTCCCGCCCT
CAGCAGTTTCTAGAGAACCATCAGATGTTTCCAGGGTGCCCCAAGGACCTGAAATGACCCTGTGCCTTAT
TTGAACTAACCAATCAGTTCGCTTCTCGCTTCTGTTCGCGCGCTTCTGCTCCCCGAGCTCAATAAAAGAG
CCCACAACCCCTCACTCGGCGCGCCAGTCCTCCGATAGACTGCGTCGCCCGGGTACCCGTATTCCCAATA
AAGCCTCTTGCTGTTTGCATCCGAATCGTGGACTCGCTGATCCTTGGGAGGGTCTCCTCAGATTGATTGA
CTGCCCACCTCGGGGGTCTTTCATTTGGAGGTTCCACCGAGATTTGGAGACCCCTGCCCAGGGACCACCG
ACCCCCCCGCCGGGAGGTAAGCTGGCCAGCGGTCGTTTCGTGTCTGTCTCTGTCTTTGTGCGTGTTTGTG
CCGGCATCTAATGTTTGCGCCTGCGTCTGTACTAGTTAGCTAACTAGCTCTGTATCTGGCGGACCCGTGG
TGGAACTGACGAGTTCTGAACACCCGGCCGCAACCCTGGGAGACGTCCCAGGGACTTTGGGGGCCGTTTT
TGTGGCCCGACCTGAGGAAGGGAGTCGATGTGGAATCCGACCCCGTCAGGATATGTGGTTCTGGTAGGAG
ACGAGAACCTAAAACAGTTCCCGCCTCCGTCTGAATTTTTGCTTTCGGTTTGGAACCGAAGCCGCGCGTC
TTGTCTGCTGCAGCGCTGCAGCATCGTTCTGTGTTGTCTCTGTCTGACTGTGTTTCTGTATTTGTCTGAA
AATTAGGGCCAGACTGTTACCACTCCCTTAAGTTTGACCTTAGGTCACTGGAAAGATGTCGAGCGGATCG
CTCACAACCAGTCGGTAGATGTCAAGAAGAGACGTTGGGTTACCTTCTGCTCTGCAGAATGGCCAACCTT
TAACGTCGGATGGCCGCGAGACGGCACCTTTAACCGAGACCTCATCACCCAGGTTAAGATCAAGGTCTTT
TCACCTGGCCCGCATGGACACCCAGACCAGGTCCCCTACATCGTGACCTGGGAAGCCTTGGCTTTTGACC
CCCCTCCCTGGGTCAAGCCCTTTGTACACCCTAAGCCTCCGCCTCCTCTTCCTCCATCCGCCCCGTCTCT
CCCCCTTGAACCTCCTCGTTCGACCCCGCCTCGATCCTCCCTTTATCCAGCCCTCACTCCTTCTCTAGGC
GCCGGAATTAGATCCGGAGGACCACCATGGTGAGCAAGGGCGAGGAGCTGTTCACCGGGGTGGTGCCCAT
CCTGGTCGAGCTGGACGGCGACGTAAACGGCCACAAGTTCAGCGTGTCCGGCGAGGGCGAGGGCGATGCC
ACCTACGGCAAGCTGACCCTGAAGTTCATCTGCACCACCGGCAAGCTGCCCGTGCCCTGGCCCACCCTCG
TGACCACCCTGACCTACGGCGTGCAGTGCTTCAGCCGCTACCCCGACCACATGAAGCAGCACGACTTCTT
CAAGTCCGCCATGCCCGAAGGCTACGTCCAGGAGCGCACCATCTTCTTCAAGGACGACGGCAACTACAAG
ACCCGCGCCGAGGTGAAGTTCGAGGGCGACACCCTGGTGAACCGCATCGAGCTGAAGGGCATCGACTTCA
AGGAGGACGGCAACATCCTGGGGCACAAGCTGGAGTACAACTACAACAGCCACAACGTCTATATCATGGC
CGACAAGCAGAAGAACGGCATCAAGGTGAACTTCAAGATCCGCCACAACATCGAGGACGGCAGCGTGCAG
CTCGCCGACCACTACCAGCAGAACACCCCCATCGGCGACGGCCCCGTGCTGCTGCCCGACAACCACTACC
TGAGCACCCAGTCCGCCCTGAGCAAAGACCCCAACGAGAAGCGCGATCACATGGTCCTGCTGGAGTTCGT
GACCGCCGCCGGGATCACTCTCGGCATGGACGAGCTGTACAAGTAGCGGAGAATTCTACCGGGTAGGGGA
GGCGCTTTTCCCAAGGCAGTCTGGAGCATGCGCTTTAGCAGCCCCGCTGGGCACTTGGCGCTACACAAGT
GGCCTCTGGCCTCGCACACATTCCACATCCACCGGTAGGCGCCAACCGGCTCCGTTCTTTGGTGGCCCCT
TCGCGCCACCTTCTACTCCTCCCCTAGTCAGGAAGTTCCCCCCCGCCCCGCAGCTCGCGTCGTGCAGGAC
GTGACAAATGGAAGTAGCACGTCTCACTAGTCTCGTGCAGATGGACAGCACCGCTGAGCAATGGAAGCGG
GTAGGCCTTTGGGGCAGCGGCCAATAGCAGCTTTGCTCCTTCGCTTTCTGGGCTCAGAGGCTGGGAAGGG
GTGGGTCCGGGGGCGGGCTCAGGGGCGGGCTCAGGGGCGGGGCGGGCGCCCGAAGGTCCTCCGGAGGCCC
GGCATTCTGCACGCTTCAAAAGCGCACGTCTGCCGCGCTGTTCTCCTCTTCCTCATCTCCGGGCCTTTCG
ACCTGCAGCCCAAGCTTACCATGACCGAGTACAAGCCCACGGTGCGCCTCGCCACCCGCGACGACGTCCC
CAGGGCCGTACGCACCCTCGCCGCCGCGTTCGCCGACTACCCCGCCACGCGCCACACCGTCGATCCGGAC
CGCCACATCGAGCGGGTCACCGAGCTGCAAGAACTCTTCCTCACGCGCGTCGGGCTCGACATCGGCAAGG
TGTGGGTCGCGGACGACGGCGCCGCGGTGGCGGTCTGGACCACGCCGGAGAGCGTCGAAGCGGGGGCGGT
GTTCGCCGAGATCGGCCCGCGCATGGCCGAGTTGAGCGGTTCCCGGCTGGCCGCGCAGCAACAGATGGAA
GGCCTCCTGGCGCCGCACCGGCCCAAGGAGCCCGCGTGGTTCCTGGCCACCGTCGGCGTCTCGCCCGACC
ACCAGGGCAAGGGTCTGGGCAGCGCCGTCGTGCTCCCCGGAGTGGAGGCGGCCGAGCGCGCCGGGGTGCC
CGCCTTCCTGGAGACCTCCGCGCCCCGCAACCTCCCCTTCTACGAGCGGCTCGGCTTCACCGTCACCGCC
GACGTCGAGGTGCCCGAAGGACCGCGCACCTGGTGCATGACCCGCAAGCCCGGTGCCTGACGCCCGCCCC
ACGACCCGCAGCGCCCGACCGAAAGGAGCGCACGACCCCATGCATCGATAAAATAAAAGATTTTATTTAG
TCTCCAGAAAAAGGGGGGAATGAAAGACCCCACCTGTAGGTTTGGCAAGCTAGCTTAAGTAACGCCATTT
TGCAAGGCATGGAAAATACATAACTGAGAATAGAGAAGTTCAGATCAAGGTTAGGAACAGAGAGACAGCA
GAATATGGGCCAAACAGGATATCTGTGGTAAGCAGTTCCTGCCCCGGCTCAGGGCCAAGAACAGATGGTC
CCCAGATGCGGTCCCGCCCTCAGCAGTTTCTAGAGAACCATCAGATGTTTCCAGGGTGCCCCAAGGACCT
GAAATGACCCTGTGCCTTATTTGAACTAACCAATCAGTTCGCTTCTCGCTTCTGTTCGCGCGCTTCTGCT
CCCCGAGCTCAATAAAAGAGCCCACAACCCCTCACTCGGCGCGCCAGTCCTCCGATAGACTGCGTCGCCC
GGGTACCCGTGTATCCAATAAACCCTCTTGCAGTTGCATCCGACTTGTGGTCTCGCTGTTCCTTGGGAGG
GTCTCCTCTGAGTGATTGACTACCCGTCAGCGGGGGTCTTTCATGGGTAACAGTTTCTTGAAGTTGGAGA
ACAACATTCTGAGGGTAGGAGTCGAATATTAAGTAATCCTGACTCAATTAGCCACTGTTTTGAATCCACA
TACTCCAATACTCCTGAAATAGTTCATTATGGACAGCGCAGAAGAGCTGGGGAGAATTAATTCGTAATCA
TGGTCATAGCTGTTTCCTGTGTGAAATTGTTATCCGCTCACAATTCCACACAACATACGAGCCGGAAGCA
TAAAGTGTAAAGCCTGGGGTGCCTAATGAGTGAGCTAACTCACATTAATTGCGTTGCGCTCACTGCCCGC
TTTCCAGTCGGGAAACCTGTCGTGCCAGCTGCATTAATGAATCGGCCAACGCGCGGGGAGAGGCGGTTTG
CGTATTGGGCGCTCTTCCGCTTCCTCGCTCACTGACTCGCTGCGCTCGGTCGTTCGGCTGCGGCGAGCGG
TATCAGCTCACTCAAAGGCGGTAATACGGTTATCCACAGAATCAGGGGATAACGCAGGAAAGAACATGTG
AGCAAAAGGCCAGCAAAAGGCCAGGAACCGTAAAAAGGCCGCGTTGCTGGCGTTTTTCCATAGGCTCCGC
CCCCCTGACGAGCATCACAAAAATCGACGCTCAAGTCAGAGGTGGCGAAACCCGACAGGACTATAAAGAT
ACCAGGCGTTTCCCCCTGGAAGCTCCCTCGTGCGCTCTCCTGTTCCGACCCTGCCGCTTACCGGATACCT
GTCCGCCTTTCTCCCTTCGGGAAGCGTGGCGCTTTCTCATAGCTCACGCTGTAGGTATCTCAGTTCGGTG
TAGGTCGTTCGCTCCAAGCTGGGCTGTGTGCACGAACCCCCCGTTCAGCCCGACCGCTGCGCCTTATCCG
GTAACTATCGTCTTGAGTCCAACCCGGTAAGACACGACTTATCGCCACTGGCAGCAGCCACTGGTAACAG
GATTAGCAGAGCGAGGTATGTAGGCGGTGCTACAGAGTTCTTGAAGTGGTGGCCTAACTACGGCTACACT
AGAAGGACAGTATTTGGTATCTGCGCTCTGCTGAAGCCAGTTACCTTCGGAAAAAGAGTTGGTAGCTCTT
GATCCGGCAAACAAACCACCGCTGGTAGCGGTGGTTTTTTTGTTTGCAAGCAGCAGATTACGCGCAGAAA
AAAAGGATCTCAAGAAGATCCTTTGATCTTTTCTACGGGGTCTGACGCTCAGTGGAACGAAAACTCACGT
TAAGGGATTTTGGTCATGAGATTATCAAAAAGGATCTTCACCTAGATCCTTTTAAATTAAAAATGAAGTT
TTAAATCAATCTAAAGTATATATGAGTAAACTTGGTCTGACAGTTACCAATGCTTAATCAGTGAGGCACC
TATCTCAGCGATCTGTCTATTTCGTTCATCCATAGTTGCCTGACTCCCCGTCGTGTAGATAACTACGATA
CGGGAGGGCTTACCATCTGGCCCCAGTGCTGCAATGATACCGCGAGACCCACGCTCACCGGCTCCAGATT
TATCAGCAATAAACCAGCCAGCCGGAAGGGCCGAGCGCAGAAGTGGTCCTGCAACTTTATCCGCCTCCAT
CCAGTCTATTAATTGTTGCCGGGAAGCTAGAGTAAGTAGTTCGCCAGTTAATAGTTTGCGCAACGTTGTT
GCCATTGCTACAGGCATCGTGGTGTCACGCTCGTCGTTTGGTATGGCTTCATTCAGCTCCGGTTCCCAAC
GATCAAGGCGAGTTACATGATCCCCCATGTTGTGCAAAAAAGCGGTTAGCTCCTTCGGTCCTCCGATCGT
TGTCAGAAGTAAGTTGGCCGCAGTGTTATCACTCATGGTTATGGCAGCACTGCATAATTCTCTTACTGTC
ATGCCATCCGTAAGATGCTTTTCTGTGACTGGTGAGTACTCAACCAAGTCATTCTGAGAATAGTGTATGC
GGCGACCGAGTTGCTCTTGCCCGGCGTCAATACGGGATAATACCGCGCCACATAGCAGAACTTTAAAAGT
GCTCATCATTGGAAAACGTTCTTCGGGGCGAAAACTCTCAAGGATCTTACCGCTGTTGAGATCCAGTTCG
ATGTAACCCACTCGTGCACCCAACTGATCTTCAGCATCTTTTACTTTCACCAGCGTTTCTGGGTGAGCAA
AAACAGGAAGGCAAAATGCCGCAAAAAAGGGAATAAGGGCGACACGGAAATGTTGAATACTCATACTCTT
CCTTTTTCAATATTATTGAAGCATTTATCAGGGTTATTGTCTCATGAGCGGATACATATTTGAATGTATT
TAGAAAAATAAACAAATAGGGGTTCCGCGCACATTTCCCCGAAAAGTGCCACCTGACGTCTAAGAAACCA
TTATTATCATGACATTAACCTATAAAAATAGGCGTATCACGAGGCCCTTTCGTCTCGCGCGTTTCGGTGA
TGACGGTGAAAACCTCTGACACATGCAGCTCCCGGAGACGGTCACAGCTTGTCTGTAAGCGGATGCCGGG
AGCAGACAAGCCCGTCAGGGCGCGTCAGCGGGTGTTGGCGGGTGTCGGGGCTGGCTTAACTATGCGGCAT
CAGAGCAGATTGTACTGAGAGTGCACCATATGCGGTGTGAAATACCGCACAGATGCGTAAGGAGAAAATA
CCGCATCAGGCGCCATTCGCCATTCAGGCTGCGCAACTGTTGGGAAGGGCGATCGGTGCGGGCCTCTTCG
CTATTACGCCAGCTGGCGAAAGGGGGATGTGCTGCAAGGCGATTAAGTTGGGTAACGCCAGGGTTTTCCC
AGTCACGACGTTGTAAAACGACGGCGCAAGGAATGGTGCATGCAAGGAGATGGCGCCCAACAGTCCCCCG
GCCACGGGGCCTGCCACCATACCCACGCCGAAACAAGCGCTCATGAGCCCGAAGTGGCGAGCCCGATCTT
CCCCATCGGTGATGTCGGCGATATAGGCGCCAGCAACCGCACCTGTGGCGCCGGTGATGCCGGCCACGAT
GCGTCCGGCGTAGAGGCGATTAGTCCAATTTGTTAAAGACAGGATATCAGTGGTCCAGGCTCTAGTTTTG
ACTCAACAATATCACCAGCTGAAGCCTATAGAGTACGAGCCATAGATAAAATAAAAGATTTTATTTAGTC
TCCAGAAAAAGGGGGGAA
Features (pLannotate 1.2.2; 19 found; start..end, strand, type, name):
    579..920     +  misc_feature   MESV Ψ: packaging signal of murine embryonic stem cell virus
    987..1403    +  CDS            gag (truncated): truncated Moloney murine leukemia virus (MMLV) gag gene lacking the start codon
   1427..2143    +  CDS            EGFP: EGFP is a basic (constitutively fluorescent) green fluorescent protein published in 1996, derived from Aequorea victoria. It is reported to be a rapidly-maturing weak dimer with moderate acid sensitivity.
   2161..2660    +  promoter       PGK promoter: mouse phosphoglycerate kinase 1 promoter
   2681..3280    +  CDS            PuroR: puromycin N-acetyltransferase; pac from Streptomyces alboniger; confers resistance to puromycin
   3380..3894    +  LTR            3' LTR: 3' long terminal repeat from murine embryonic stem cell virus
   4087..4103    -  protein_bind   lac operator: The lac repressor binds to the lac operator to inhibit transcription in E. coli. This inhibition can be relieved by adding lactose or isopropyl-β-D-thiogalactopyranoside (IPTG). lac repressor encoded by lacI
   4111..4141    -  promoter       lac promoter: promoter for the E. coli lac operon
   4156..4177    -  protein_bind   CAP binding site: CAP binding activates transcription in the presence of cAMP. E. coli catabolite activator protein
   4190..4282    -  CDS            lacI (fragment): lac repressor; lacI; The lac repressor binds to the lac operator to inhibit transcription in E. coli. This inhibition can be relieved by adding lactose or isopropyl-β-D-thiogalactopyranoside (IPTG).
   4465..5053    -  rep_origin     ori: high-copy-number ColE1/pMB1/pBR322/pUC origin of replication
   5224..6084    -  CDS            AmpR: β-lactamase; bla; confers resistance to ampicillin, carbenicillin, and related antibiotics
   6085..6189    -  promoter       AmpR promoter: bla
   6284..6319    +  CDS            rop (fragment): Rop protein, which maintains plasmids at low copy number; rop
   6421..6520    +  misc_feature   bom (fragment): basis of mobility region from pBR322
   6526..6675    -  CDS            lacZα (fragment): LacZα fragment of β-galactosidase; lacZ fragment
   6675..6876    -  CDS            TcR (fragment): tetracycline efflux protein; tet; confers resistance to tetracycline
   6877..6975    +  CDS            env (fragment): murine leukemia virus gPr80 envelope polyprotein precursor; env; proteolytically cleaved into gp70SU and p15TM subunits
   7017..515     +  LTR            5' LTR (across the origin): 5' long terminal repeat from murine embryonic stem cell virus
