[The description below was written by a language model from this plasmid's Addgene catalogue record and pLannotate feature annotations shown in this document.]
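Description:
MSCV-6NBC-GFP-PGK-Puro-Barcode94 is a gammaretroviral transfer plasmid built on the murine stem cell virus (MSCV) backbone. It is one member of a set of vectors that each carry a distinct synthetic six-nucleotide barcode, here designated Barcode94. In bacteria it is maintained by a high-copy ColE1/pUC-type origin and selected with ampicillin through the β-lactamase gene. The remaining bacterial annotations (lac promoter/operator and fragments of lacI, lacZα, rop, bom and TcR) are non-functional remnants of earlier cloning vectors.

The proviral region is flanked by murine embryonic stem cell virus 5′ and 3′ LTRs. It contains the Ψ packaging signal and a truncated gag segment lacking its start codon, an arrangement that generally improves packaging of the genomic RNA into virions when gag-pol and env are supplied in trans by packaging cells. Downstream, EGFP has no annotated promoter of its own and so is presumably expressed from the 5′ LTR. An internal mouse PGK promoter then drives puromycin N-acetyltransferase, so transduced cells can be followed by green fluorescence and enriched by puromycin selection. The barcode is not annotated as a separate feature. The record indicates it was inserted by restriction cloning between a BglII site (destroyed) and an EcoRI site, and the construct name suggests it lies next to the GFP cassette, but its exact position cannot be determined from the feature table.

The stated purpose is to generate barcoded cell line variants. After stable integration, each variant carries a heritable DNA tag, so differently labelled populations can be pooled and their relative abundance read out by sequencing. The associated publication title describes an in vivo multiplexed small-molecule screening platform.
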