Addgene plasmid #83771: MSCV-6NBC-GFP-PGK-Puro-Barcode94
Purpose: individual 6N barcode to make barcoded cell line variants
Depositing lab: Monte Winslow. Depositing organization: Stanford University. Publication: An in vivo multiplexed small-molecule screening platform. Gruner BM, Schulze CJ, Yang D, Ogasawara D, Dix MM, Rogers ZN, Chuang CH, McFarland CD, Chiou SH, Brown JM, Cravatt BF, Bogyo M, Winslow MM. Nat Methods. 2016 Sep 12. doi: 10.1038/nmeth.3992. PubMed 27617390.
Backbone
  Vector backbone: MSCV
  Vector type: Retroviral
  Selectable markers: Puromycin
Growth in bacteria
  Bacterial resistance: Ampicillin, 100 μg/mL
  Growth temperature: 37°C
  Growth strain: DH5alpha
  Copy number: High Copy
Gene/Insert
  Gene/Insert name: Barcode94
  Species: Synthetic
  Cloning method: Restriction Enzyme; 5′ cloning site BglII (destroyed during cloning); 3′ cloning site EcoRI (not destroyed)
  Sequencing primers: 5′ CCCTTGAACCTCCTCGTTCGACC
Terms and licenses: Academic/Nonprofit Terms; Industry Terms: Not Available to Industry
How to cite: MSCV-6NBC-GFP-PGK-Puro-Barcode94 was a gift from Monte Winslow (Addgene plasmid # 83771 ; http://n2t.net/addgene:83771 ; RRID:Addgene_83771)
