>Addgene plasmid #83771 | MSCV-6NBC-GFP-PGK-Puro-Barcode94 | addgene partial sequence | sequence record 165512 | pLXSN5 5'-CCCTTGAACCTCCTCGTTCGACC-3'
CAGCCCTCACTCCTTCTCTAGGCGCCGGAATTAGATCCGGAGGACCACCATGGTGAGCAAGGGCGAGGAG
CTGTTCACCGGGGTGGTGCCCATCCTGGTCGAGCTGGACGGCGACGTAAACGGCCACAAGTTCAGCGTGT
CCGGCGAGGGCGAGGGCGATGCCACCTACGGCAAGCTGACCCTGAAGTTCATCTGCACCACCGGCAAGCT
GCCCGTGCCCTGGCCCACCCTCGTGACCACCCTGACCTACGGCGTGCAGTGCTTCAGCCGCTACCCCGAC
CACATGAAGCAGCACGACTTCTTCAAGTCCGCCATGCCCGAAGGCTACGTCCAGGAGCGCACCATCTTCT
TCAAGGACGACGGCAACTACAAGACCCGCGCCGAGGTGAAGTTCGAGGGCGACACCCTGGTGAACCGCAT
CGAGCTGAAGGGCATCGACTTCAAGGAGGACGGCAACATCCTGGGGCACAAGCTGGAGTACAACTACAAC
AGCCACAACGTCTATATCATGGCCGACAAGCAGAAGAACGGCATCAAGGTGAACTTCAAGATCCGCCACA
ACATCGAGGACGGCAGCGTGCAGCTCGCCGACCACTACCAGCAGAACACCCCCATCGGCGACGGCCCCGT
GCTGCTGCCCGACAACCACTACCTGAGCACCCAGTCCGCCCTGAGCAAAGACCCCAACGAGAAGCGCGAT
CACATGGTCCTGCTGGAGTTCGTGACCGCCGCCGGGATCACTCTCGGCATGGACGAGCTGTACAAGTAGC
GGAGAATTCTACCGGGTAGGGGAGGCGCTTTTCCCAAGGCAGTCTGGAGCATGCGCTTTAG
